Addgene plasmid #210680: pGL0_158 [TcatP]
Purpose: Level 0 part
Depositing lab: Charlie Gilbert & Nili Ostrov & Cultivarium Tools. Depositing organization: Cultivarium, Convergent Research.
Backbone
  Vector backbone: pUCIDT (Amp) Golden Gate
  Vector type: Synthetic Biology
Growth in bacteria
  Bacterial resistance: Ampicillin, 100 μg/mL
  Growth temperature: 37°C
  Growth strain: DH5alpha
  Copy number: High Copy
Gene/Insert
  Gene/Insert name: TcatP
  Species: Clostridium perfringens
  Cloning method: Unknown
Resource information
  A portion of this plasmid was derived from a plasmid made by: https://pubmed.ncbi.nlm.nih.gov/19445976/
Terms and licenses: Academic/Nonprofit Terms; Industry Terms: Not Available to Industry
How to cite: pGL0_158 [TcatP] was a gift from Charlie Gilbert & Nili Ostrov & Cultivarium Tools (Addgene plasmid # 210680 ; http://n2t.net/addgene:210680 ; RRID:Addgene_210680)
