[The description below was written by a language model from this plasmid's Addgene catalogue record and pLannotate feature annotations shown in this document.]
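Description:
pGL0_158 [TcatP] is a Level 0 part plasmid for hierarchical Golden Gate-style assembly, built in the pUCIDT (Amp) Golden Gate backbone and catalogued as a synthetic biology vector. It is a small plasmid of about 3 kb that is maintained in E. coli at high copy through a ColE1/pUC-type origin of replication and selected with ampicillin via a β-lactamase (AmpR) gene driven by its native bla promoter. The remaining annotated features are backbone remnants typical of pUC-derived cloning vectors: a lac promoter with its operator and CAP binding site, fragments of lacZα and lacI, and short fragments of the bom region and rop. None of these is recorded as having a functional role in the part itself.

The payload is named TcatP and is attributed to Clostridium perfringens. The name suggests a terminator associated with catP, the chloramphenicol acetyltransferase gene widely used as a selection marker in clostridia, but the record does not define the part's function explicitly, and the automated annotation did not recognise any feature corresponding to it. By elimination, the insert probably sits in the unannotated stretch between the lacZα fragment and the lac operator, though this is an inference rather than something the table states. The record notes that part of the plasmid derives from an earlier published plasmid, and the cloning method is listed as unknown. As a Level 0 part, it serves as a storage vector from which this single genetic element can be released and combined with other basic parts into higher-level constructs; the specific restriction enzymes and overhangs used are not stated.
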