Features (pLannotate 1.2.2; 10 found; start..end, strand, type, name):
    137..236     +  misc_feature   bom (fragment): basis of mobility region from pBR322
    242..396     -  CDS            lacZα (fragment): LacZα fragment of β-galactosidase; lacZ fragment
    807..823     -  protein_bind   lac operator: The lac repressor binds to the lac operator to inhibit transcription in E. coli. This inhibition can be relieved by adding lactose or isopropyl-β-D-thiogalactopyranoside (IPTG). lac repressor encoded by lacI
    831..861     -  promoter       lac promoter: promoter for the E. coli lac operon
    876..897     -  protein_bind   CAP binding site: CAP binding activates transcription in the presence of cAMP. E. coli catabolite activator protein
    910..1002    -  CDS            lacI (fragment): lac repressor; lacI; The lac repressor binds to the lac operator to inhibit transcription in E. coli. This inhibition can be relieved by adding lactose or isopropyl-β-D-thiogalactopyranoside (IPTG).
   1185..1773    -  rep_origin     ori: high-copy-number ColE1/pMB1/pBR322/pUC origin of replication
   1944..2804    -  CDS            AmpR: β-lactamase; bla; confers resistance to ampicillin, carbenicillin, and related antibiotics
   2805..2909    -  promoter       AmpR promoter: bla
   3036..35      +  CDS            rop (fragment) (across the origin): Rop protein, which maintains plasmids at low copy number; rop
>Addgene plasmid #210680 | pGL0_158 [TcatP] | addgene full sequence | sequence record 417305 | Addgene NGS Result
TCGCGCGTTTCGGTGATGACGGTGAAAACCTCTGACACATGCAGCTCCCCTAGACGGTCACAGCTTGTCT
GTAAGCGGATGCCGGGAGCAGACAAGCCCGTCAGGGCGCGTCAGCGGGTGTTGGCGGGTGTCGGGGCTGG
CTTAACTATGCGGCATCAGAGCAGATTGTACTGAGAGTGCACCAAATGCGGTGTGAAATACCGCACAGAT
GCGTAAGGAGAAAATACCGCATCAGGCGCCATTCGCCATTCAGGCTGCGCAACTGTTGGGAAGGGCGATC
GGTGCGGGCCTCATCGCTATTACGCCAGCTGGCGAAAGGGGGATGTGCTGCAAGGCGATTAAGTTGGGTA
ACGCCAGGGTTTTCCCAGTCACGACGTTGTAAAACGACGGCCAGTGCAACGCGATGACGATGGATAGCGA
TTCATCGATGAGCTGACCCGATCGCCGCCGCCGGAGGGTTGCGTTTGAGACAGGCGACAGATTAGCGTGC
GAACAGCACGCTATTGTTGTATCATTACTCGCATCCATTCTCAGGCTGTCTCGTCTCGTCTCCGAGGTCT
CAGCTTCAGGTTTGTCTGTAACTAAAAACAAGTATTTAAGCAAAAACATCGTAGAAATACGGTGTTTTTT
GTTACCCTAAGTTTAAACCGCTTGAGACCACCCCAGGATACATAGATTACCACAACTCCGAGCCCTTCCA
CCTAGCGTGCTAACCACGCACGCTATTGTTGTATATCAGTTCTGGACCAGCGAGCTGTGCTGCGACTCGT
GGCGTAATCATGGTCATAGCTGTTTCCTGTGTGAAATTGTTATCCGCTCACAATTCCACACAACATACGA
GCCGGAAGCATAAAGTGTAAAGCCTGGGGTGCCTAATGAGTGAGCTAACTCACATTAATTGCGTTGCGCT
CACTGCCCGCTTTCCAGTCGGGAAACCTGTCGTGCCAGCTGCATTAATGAATCGGCCAACGCGCGGGGAG
AGGCGGTTTGCGTATTGGGCGCTCTTCCGCTTCCTCGCTCACTGACTCGCTGCGCTCGGTCGTTCGGCTG
CGGCGAGCGGTATCAGCTCACTCAAAGGCGGTAATACGGTTATCCACAGAATCAGGGGATAACGCAGGAA
AGAACATGTGAGCAAAAGGCCAGCAAAAGGCCAGGAACCGTAAAAAGGCCGCGTTGCTGGCGTTTTTCCA
TAGGCTCCGCCCCCCTGACGAGCATCACAAAAATCGACGCTCAAGTCAGAGGTGGCGAAACCCGACAGGA
CTATAAAGATACCAGGCGTTTCCCCCTGGAAGCTCCCTCGTGCGCTCTCCTGTTCCGACCCTGTCGCTTA
CCGGATACCTGTCCGCCTTTCTCCCTTCGGGAAGCGTGGCGCTTTCTCATAGCTCACGCTGTAGGTATCT
CAGTTCGGTGTAGGTCGTTCGCTCCAAGCTGGGCTGTGTGCACGAACCCCCCGTTCAGCCCGACCGCTGC
GCCTTATCCGGTAACTATCGTCTTGAGTCCAACCCGGTAAGACACGACTTATCGCCACTGGCAGCAGCCA
CTGGTAACAGGATTAGCAGAGCGAGGTATGTAGGCGGTGCTACAGAGTTCTTGAAGTGGTGGCCTAACTA
CGGCTACACTAGAAGAACAGTATTTGGTATCTGCGCTCTGCTGAAGCCAGTTACCTTCGGAAAAAGAGTT
GGTAGCTCTTGATCCGGCAAACAAACCACCGCTGGTAGCGGTGGTTTTTTTGTTTGCAAGCAGCAGATTA
CGCGCAGAAAAAAAGGATCTCAAGAAGATCCTTTGATCTTTTCTACGGGGTCTGACGCTCAGTGGAACGA
AAACTCACGTTAAGGGATTTTGGTCATGAGATTATCAAAAAGGATCTTCACCTAGATCCTTTTAAATTAA
AAATGAAGTTTTAAATCAATCTAAAGTATATATGAGTAAACTTGGTCTGACAGTTACCAATGCTTAATCA
GTGAGGCACCTATCTCAGCGATCTGTCTATTTCGTTCATCCATAGTTGCCTGACTCCCCGTCGTGTAGAT
AACTACGATACGGGAGGGCTTACCATCTGGCCCCAGTGCTGCAATGATACCGCGAGATCCACGCTCACCG
GCTCCAGATTTATCAGCAATAAACCAGCCAGCCGGAAGGGCCGAGCGCAGAAGTGGTCCTGCAACTTTAT
CCGCCTCCATCCAGTCTATTAATTGTTGCCGGGAAGCTAGAGTAAGTAGTTCGCCAGTTAATAGTTTGCG
CAACGTTGTTGCCATTGCTACAGGCATCGTGGTGTCACGCTCGTCGTTTGGTATGGCTTCATTCAGCTCC
GGTTCCCAACGATCAAGGCGAGTTACATGATCCCCCATGTTGTGCAAAAAAGCGGTTAGCTCCTTCGGTC
CTCCGATCGTTGTCAGAAGTAAGTTGGCCGCAGTGTTATCACTCATGGTTATGGCAGCACTGCATAATTC
TCTTACTGTCATGCCATCCGTAAGATGCTTTTCTGTGACTGGTGAGTACTCAACCAAGTCATTCTGAGAA
TAGTGTATGCGGCGACCGAGTTGCTCTTGCCCGGCGTCAATACGGGATAATACCGCGCCACATAGCAGAA
CTTTAAAAGTGCTCATCATTGGAAAACGTTCTTCGGGGCGAAAACTCTCAAGGATCTTACCGCTGTTGAG
ATCCAGTTCGATGTAACCCACTCGTGCACCCAACTGATCTTCAGCATCTTTTACTTTCACCAGCGTTTCT
GGGTGAGCAAAAACAGGAAGGCAAAATGCCGCAAAAAAGGGAATAAGGGCGACACGGAAATGTTGAATAC
TCATACTCTACCTTTTTCAATATTATTGAAGCATTTATCAGGGTTATTGTCTCATGAGCGGATACATATT
TGAATGTATTTAGAAAAATAAACAAATAGGGGTTCCGCGCACATTTCCCCGAAAAGTGCCACCTGACGTC
TAAGAAACCATTATTATCATGACATTAACCTATAAAAATAGGCGTATCACGAGGCCCTTTCATCTCGCGC
GTTTCGGTGCACGAGGCCCTTTCATC
